>Addgene plasmid #31011 | pNN5 | depositor full sequence | sequence record 14223 | Author sequence
CTGCATTAATGAATCGGCCAACGCGCGGGGAGAGGCGGTTTGCGTATTGGGCGCTCTTCCGCTTCCTCGC
TCACTGACTCGCTGCGCTCGGTCGTTCGGCTGCGGCGAGCGGTATCAGCTCACTCAAAGGCGGTAATACG
GTTATCCACAGAATCAGGGGATAACGCAGGAAAGAACATGAATTAATTCTCATGTTTGACAGCTTATCAT
CGATTAGCTTTAATGCGGTAGTTTATCACAGTTAAATTGCTAACGCAGTCAGGCACCGTGTATGAAATCT
AACAATGCGCTCATCGTCATCCTCGGCACCGTCACCCTGGATGCTGTAGGCATAGGCTTGGTTATGCCGG
TACTGCCGGGCCTCTTGCGGGATATCGTCCATTCCGACAGCATCGCCAGTCACTATGGCGTGCTGCTAGC
GCTATATGCGTTGATGCAATTTCTATGCGCACCCGTTCTCGGAGCACTGTCCGACCGCTTTGGCCGCCGC
CCAGTCCTGCTCGCTTCGCTACTTGGAGCCACTATCGACTACGCGATCATGGCGACCACACCCGTCCTGT
GGATTCTCTACGCCGGACGCATCGTGGCCGGCATCACCGGCGCCACAGGTGCGGTTGCTGGCGCCTATAT
CGCCGACATCACCGATGGGGAAGATCGGGCTCGCCACTTCGGGCTCATGAGCGCTTGTTTCGGCGTGGGT
ATGGTGGCAGGCCCCGTGGCCGGGGGACTGTTGGGCGCCATCTCCTTACATGCACCATTCCTTGCGGCGG
CGGTGCTCAACGGCCTCAACCTACTACTGGGCTGCTTCCTAATGCAGGAGTCGCATAAGGGAGAGCGCCG
ACCCATGCCCTTGAGAGCCTTCAACCCAGTCAGCTCCTTCCGGTGGGCGCGGGGCATGACTATCGTCGCC
GCACTTATGACTGTCTTCTTTATCATGCAACTCGTAGGACAGGTGCCGGCAGCGCTCTGGGTCATTTTCG
GCGAGGACCGCTTTCGCTGGAGCGCGACGATGATCGGCCTGTCGCTTGCGGTATTCGGAATCTTGCACGC
CCTCGCTCAAGCCTTCGTCACTGGTCCCGCCACCAAACGTTTCGGCGAGAAGCAGGCCATTATCGCCGGC
ATGGCGGCCGACGCGCTGGGCTACGTCTTGCTGGCGTTCGCGACGCGAGGCTGGATGGCCTTCCCCATTA
TGATTCTTCTCGCTTCCGGCGGCATCGGGATGCCCGCGTTGCAGGCCATGCTGTCCAGGCAGGTAGATGA
CGACCATCAGGGACAGCTTCAAGGATCGCTCGCGGCTCTTACCAGCCTAACTTCGATCATTGGACCGCTG
ATCGTCACGGCGATTTATGCCGCCTCGGCGAGCACATGGAACGGGTTGGCATGGATTGTAGGCGCCGCCC
TATACCTTGTCTGCCTCCCCGCGTTGCGTCGCGGTGCATGGAGCCGGGCCACCTCGACCTGAATGGAAGC
CGGCGGCACCTCGCTAACGGATTCACCACTCCAAGAATTGGAGCCAATCAATTCTTGCGGAGAACTGTGA
ATGCGCAAACCAACCCTTGATCGGGGAAGAACAGTATGTCGAGCTATTTTTTGACTTACTGGGGATCAAG
CCTGATTGGGAGAAAATAAAATATCCCCTATAGTGAGTCGTATTACATGGTCATAGCTGTTTCCTGGCAG
CTCTGGCCCGTGTCTCAAAATCTCTGATGTTACATTGCACAAGATAAAAATATATCATCATGCCTCCTCT
AGAGGTCTCCTGTTGCCGGTGCTGTGCCAGGACCATGGCCTGACCCCGGACCAAGTGGTGGCTATCGCCA
GCAACAATGGCGGCAAGCAAGCGCTCGAAACGGTGCAGGAGACCCTCGAGCCACCCATGACCAAAATCCC
TTAACGTGAGTTACGCGTCGTTCCACTGAGCGTCAGACCCCGTAGAAAAGATCAAAGGATCTTCTTGAGA
TCCTTTTTTTCTGCGCGTAATCTGCTGCTTGCAAACAAAAAAACCACCGCTACCAGCGGTGGTTTGTTTG
CCGGATCAAGAGCTACCAACTCTTTTTCCGAAGGTAACTGGCTTCAGCAGAGCGCAGATACCAAATACTG
TTCTTCTAGTGTAGCCGTAGTTAGGCCACCACTTCAAGAACTCTGTAGCACCGCCTACATACCTCGCTCT
GCTAATCCTGTTACCAGTGGCTGCTGCCAGTGGCGATAAGTCGTGTCTTACCGGGTTGGACTCAAGACGA
TAGTTACCGGATAAGGCGCAGCGGTCGGGCTGAACGGGGGGTTCGTGCACACAGCCCAGCTTGGAGCGAA
CGACCTACACCGAACTGAGATACCTACAGCGTGAGCTATGAGAAAGCGCCACGCTTCCCGAAGGGAGAAA
GGCGGACAGGTATCCGGTAAGCGGCAGGGTCGGAACAGGAGAGCGCACGAGGGAGCTTCCAGGGGGAAAC
GCCTGGTATCTTTATAGTCCTGTCGGGTTTCGCCACCTCTGACTTGAGCGTCGATTTTTGTGATGCTCGT
CAGGGGGGCGGAGCCTATGGAAAAACGCCAGCAACGCGGCCTTTTTACGGTTCCTGGCCTTTTGCTGGCC
TTTTGCTCACATGTTCTTTCCTGCGTTATCCCCTGATTCTGTGGATAACCGTATTACCGCCTTTGAGTGA
GCTGATACCGCTCGCCGCAGCCGAACGACCGAGCGCAGCGAGTCAGTGAGCGAGGAAGCGGAAGAGCGCC
CAATACGCAAACCGCCTCTCCCCGCGCGTTGGCCGATTCATTAATGCAGCTGGCACGACAGGTTTCCCGA
CTGGAAAGCGGGCAGTGAGCGCAACGCAATTAATACGCGTACCGCTAGCCAGGAAGAGTTTGTAGAAACG
CAAAAAGGCCATCCGTCAGGATGGCCTTCTGCTTAGTTTGATGCCTGGCAGTTTATGGCGGGCGTCCTGC
CCGCCACCCTCCGGGCCGTTGCTTCACAACGTTCAAATCCGCTCCCGGCGGATTTGTCCTACTCAGGAGA
GCGTTCACCGACAAACAACAGATAAAACGAAAGGCCCAGTCTTCCGACTGAGCCTTTCGTTTTATTTGAT
GCCTGGCAGTTCCCTACTCTCGCGTT
Features (pLannotate 1.2.2; 10 found; start..end, strand, type, name):
      1..54      -  CDS            lacI (fragment): lac repressor; lacI; The lac repressor binds to the lac operator to inhibit transcription in E. coli. This inhibition can be relieved by adding lactose or isopropyl-β-D-thiogalactopyranoside (IPTG).
     56..180     -  rep_origin     RSF ori (fragment): Plasmids containing the RSF 1030 origin of replication can be propagated in E. coli cells that contain additional plasmids with compatible origins.
    196..224     +  promoter       tet promoter: E. coli promoter for tetracycline efflux protein gene
    272..1462    +  CDS            TcR: tetracycline efflux protein; tet; confers resistance to tetracycline
   1560..1634    +  CDS            KanR (fragment): aminoglycoside phosphotransferase; aphA-3; confers resistance to kanamycin
   1637..1655    -  promoter       T7 promoter: promoter for bacteriophage T7 RNA polymerase
   1955..2543    +  rep_origin     ori: high-copy-number ColE1/pMB1/pBR322/pUC origin of replication
   2726..2818    +  CDS            lacI (fragment): lac repressor; lacI; The lac repressor binds to the lac operator to inhibit transcription in E. coli. This inhibition can be relieved by adding lactose or isopropyl-β-D-thiogalactopyranoside (IPTG).
   2873..2900    -  terminator     rrnB T2 terminator: transcription terminator T2 from the E. coli rrnB gene
   3032..3075    +  terminator     rrnB T1 terminator: Escherichia coli rrnB; transcription terminator T1 from the E. coli rrnB gene
