[The description below was written by a language model from this plasmid's Addgene catalogue record and pLannotate feature annotations shown in this document.]
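Description:
pNN5 is a small bacterial module plasmid from a Golden Gate toolkit for assembling custom TAL effector nucleases (TALENs) and other TAL effector-based DNA-targeting constructs. It is built on the pTC14 backbone (about 3.0 kb) and carries a 111 bp insert, "repeat NN5", derived from Xanthomonas oryzae and cloned between XbaI and XhoI sites that both remain intact. The name indicates a single TAL effector repeat with the NN repeat-variable diresidue, which in the TAL code is generally associated with recognition of guanine. The "5" most plausibly denotes the position this module occupies in an ordered repeat array, although the record does not spell this out. The insert itself is not annotated in the feature table, presumably because it is too short and specialised to be picked up by automated annotation.

The full depositor sequence is 3,106 nt. The plasmid replicates in E. coli at high copy from a ColE1/pUC-type origin and is selected with tetracycline, through a tetracycline efflux gene (TcR) driven by its native tet promoter. The other annotated elements are a T7 promoter, rrnB T1 and T2 terminators, and short fragments of lacI, KanR and an RSF origin. The fragments appear to be non-functional remnants of the backbone's construction, and no expression cassette for the repeat is evident. This fits its role as a storage and donor vector rather than an expression construct. In use, the repeat is released and ligated in a defined order with other repeat modules to build arrays that target a chosen DNA sequence. The tetracycline marker allows counterselection against module plasmids when the assembled arrays go into recipient vectors carrying a different resistance.
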