Addgene plasmid #31011: pNN5
Depositing lab: Adam Bogdanove & Daniel Voytas. Depositing organization: University of Minnesota. Publication: Efficient design and assembly of custom TALEN and other TAL effector-based constructs for DNA targeting. Cermak T, Doyle EL, Christian M, Wang L, Zhang Y, Schmidt C, Baller JA, Somia NV, Bogdanove AJ, Voytas DF. Nucleic Acids Res. 2011 Jul;39(12):e82. doi: 10.1093/nar/gkr218 PubMed 21493687.
Backbone
  Vector backbone: pTC14
  Backbone size w/o insert (bp): 2989
Growth in bacteria
  Bacterial resistance: Tetracycline, 10 μg/mL
  Growth temperature: 37°C
  Growth strain: DH5alpha
  Growth instructions: DH5a/LB+antibiotics
  Copy number: High Copy
Gene/Insert
  Gene/Insert name: repeat NN5
  Species: Xanthamonas oryzae
  Insert size (bp): 111
  Cloning method: Restriction Enzyme; 5′ cloning site XbaI (not destroyed); 3′ cloning site XhoI (not destroyed)
  Sequencing primers: 5′ pTC14_F2 (caagcctgattgggagaaaa)
Terms and licenses: Academic/Nonprofit Terms; Industry Terms: Not Available to Industry
How to cite: pNN5 was a gift from Adam Bogdanove & Daniel Voytas (Addgene plasmid # 31011 ; http://n2t.net/addgene:31011 ; RRID:Addgene_31011)
