>Addgene plasmid #31011 | pNN5 | addgene partial sequence | sequence record 35573 | 31011 with pTC14_F2 (caagcctgattgggagaaaa)
TTACATGGTCATAGCTGTTTCCTGGCAGCTCTGGCCCGTGTCTCAAAATCTCTGATGTTACATTGCACAA
GATAAAAATATATCATCATGCCTCCTCTAGAGGTCTCCTGTTGCCGGTGCTGTGCCAGGACCATGGCCTG
ACCCCGGACCAAGTGGTGGCTATCGCCAGCAACAATGGCGGCAAGCAAGCGCTCGAAACGGTGCAGGAGA
CCCTCGAGCCACCCATGACCAAAATCCCTTAACGTGAGTTACGCGTCGTTCCACTGAGCGTCAGACCCCG
TAGAAAAGATCAAAGGATCTTCTTGAGATCCTTTTTTTCTGCGCGTAATCTGCTGCTTGCAAACAAAAAA
ACCACCGCTACCAGCGGTGGTTTGTTTGCCGGATCAAGAGCTACCAACTCTTTTTCCGAAGGTAACTGGC
TTCAGCAGAGCGCAGATACCAAATACTGTTCTTCTAGTGTAGCCGTAGTTAGGCCACCACTTCAAGAACT
CTGTAGCACCGCCTACATACCTCGCTCTGCTAATCCTGTTACCAGTGGCTGCTGCCAGTGGCGATAAGTC
GTGTCTTACCGGGTTGGACTCAAGACGATAGTTACCGGATAAGGCGCAGCGGTCGGGCTGAACGGGGGGT
TCGTGCACACAGCCCAGCTTGGAGCGAACGACCTACACCGAACTGAGATACCTACAGCGTGAGCTATGAG
AAAGCGCCACGCTTCCCGAANGGAGAAAGGCGGACAGGTATCCGGTAAGCGGCAGGGTCGGAACAGGAGA
GCGCACGAGGGAGCTTCCAGGGGGAAACGCCTGGTATCTTTATAGTCCTGTCGGGTTTCGCCACCTCTGA
CTTGAGCGTCGATTTTTGTGATGCTCGT
